>Addgene plasmid #24582 | pIRES2-eGFP-Ofd1-Myc-S437R | depositor full sequence | sequence record 11457 | Author sequence
TAGTTATTAATAGTAATCAATTACGGGGTCATTAGTTCATAGCCCATATATGGAGTTCCGCGTTACATAA
CTTACGGTAAATGGCCCGCCTGGCTGACCGCCCAACGACCCCCGCCCATTGACGTCAATAATGACGTATG
TTCCCATAGTAACGCCAATAGGGACTTTCCATTGACGTCAATGGGTGGAGTATTTACGGTAAACTGCCCA
CTTGGCAGTACATCAAGTGTATCATATGCCAAGTACGCCCCCTATTGACGTCAATGACGGTAAATGGCCC
GCCTGGCATTATGCCCAGTACATGACCTTATGGGACTTTCCTACTTGGCAGTACATCTACGTATTAGTCA
TCGCTATTACCATGGTGATGCGGTTTTGGCAGTACATCAATGGGCGTGGATAGCGGTTTGACTCACGGGG
ATTTCCAAGTCTCCACCCCATTGACGTCAATGGGAGTTTGTTTTGGCACCAAAATCAACGGGACTTTCCA
AAATGTCGTAACAACTCCGCCCCATTGACGCAAATGGGCGGTAGGCGTGTACGGTGGGAGGTCTATATAA
GCAGAGCTGGTTTAGTGAACCGTCAGATCCGCTAGCGCTACCGGACTCAGATCTCGAGCTCAAGCTTCGA
ATTATCTGCAGAATTCGCCCTTTCCGTCTTTATTCCGTCCAGAGTCCCTCCTGGCTCGCGGACCCGCCCA
CCCTTCCCATACCGTGGGAGGAAGCGCGGCTGCTTGACGAGTTAGGGGCTGAATGTTTAGCTCTCTTGCT
CCCCTAGGTCCCCAGAGACAAGCTGGATTCCGAGGTCAAGGGCTCCCTCTCCTCCTGCGCCCCGGCCCGG
GCCGAGGAGTCCGACCGTGGAGGGGCGAGCTCGGGAGGAAAGCAGATGAGGATGGCTCAGTCCAACATGC
CCCACAAGTCTGATGTGTTGAGTCAAGATGAACTGCGCAAAAAGCTATACCAGACGTTTAAGGATCGGGG
TGTACTGGACACACTTCAGACCCAACTCCGAAACCAGCTAATTCATGAATTGATGCATCCTGTATTGAGT
GGAGAAGTGAAGCCGCCATCCATTTCAGTGGAAGGGAGTGCCCTCCTAATAGGGGCTTCTAACTCGCTGG
TGGCAGACCACTTACAAAGATGTGGCTATGAATATTCACTCTCTGTTTTCTTTCCAGAAAGTGGTTTGGC
AAAAGAAAAGATATTTACTATGCAGGATCTACTACAACTCATTCGGATTAACCCCTCATCCAGTCTCTAT
AAATCATTGATTTCAGGATTTGATAAAGAAAATAAAAAAGGTTTTCTTATGAGTTTCTTAAAGGAGTTGG
CAGAATATTATCAAGCTAAAGAGAGCTGTGATGCGGAAACTCAGACAAGCACCACATTTCCCAGCCAAGT
GTCCCTAGCCGAGAAGTTTCAGCTTATTGACGCTCAATTTGCAGATGGTTTTCCTCACCGTTCCAAGCTA
GAATCTTTAGAGACAAAGTTAAACGAGTATAAGAAAGAAGTACAACACCAGCTTCAGGTAGAAATGTGTC
ATAAGCTGAAGTATTTTAGAGAAGCTGAAATAACAAAAGTTAAGATGGAAGAGAGAAGAAAGTATGAAAA
GGAATTGGCTGAGTTCCAGAATGAATTTGAAAGAACTTGTCAAGCAAAAAATGAAGCCCTCATTTCTCAG
GAGAAGAATTCTCTGGAAAGAATTAAAAAACACCGAGAGATGGAATCAAAAGAAATTTATGCTCAAAGAC
AGCTTCTACTAAATGATATAGCTTTGCTTAGAGGTAGAGAAGCAGAGCTGAAGGAGCGAATCGAAACTTT
TGAATTGACCCAGAAGCTCCAAGAAGAAAAAATTAAAAGTGAGGCTGAGGCACTTGAGAGACGGGAACAG
AATCTGAAGAATATTGAAGACACCTATGATCAGAAACTCAAAACTGAACTGCTAAAGTACCAACTGGAGC
TAAAGGATGACTACATCACTAGGACAAATAAACTCCTGGAAGAGGAAAGGAAGAATAAAGAAAAAACTAT
TCATTTGCAAGAGGAGCTCACAGTTATTAATTCAAAAAAGGAAGAACTCAGTAAATCTGTTAAGCATATG
AAAGAAGTTGAGCTGGAACTGGAGTCTGTGAAAGCTCAGTTTTTAGCAATATCAAAACAAAACCACTTGC
TGAATGAAAAGGTGAGAGAGATGCGTGATTACTCACAACTGAAAGAAGAGAAAGTGGAGCTTCAGGCACA
AAATAAACTACTTAAACTGCAACTGGAAGAGACTAGGAATGAAAACTTACGACTCCTAGACCGCATAACT
CAGCCACCTCCTGAGCTTGTGATTTTTCAGAAGGAATTACAGAAAACAGAAAAGGCTATGGAACTGGAGC
ACAAGGACTTTGAAACTCATAGGCAGGCTCTTGAGAAACAGCTGCAGAGTGAAATTGAAAATTCTGCACA
GCTAAGGACCCAGATAGCAGAATATGATGCTTCTGTCAAAAGGTTAACTGTTCAGGTGGCTGAGTTAAAG
TCACAACTAAAACAAACTCAGATAGCCCTAGAGAATGAAGTGTACCGAAATCCAAAACACTCTCTGATTC
ATTCCCTGAGTGGCCTCCTATTGAGCGGCAAGATGGCACCCCACAGTGAAGATAAAAGTGGGGATTTCTT
GAATGTACCCCTTGAACAGAACAAGGTTATAGCGGGTGCAGTTATGTCAAGGGTCCCACCTTATGTAAAT
ACAGCAACAGAAGCTAGTTCCCCAGAGTCTGACTTTGAGTTTATAGCCAGTAGTACTAAAGCCAAAGTAA
GAGAGCTAGAGCAAGAGGCTGAACGCTTGGAAAAGGCATTCAGAACTTACTATCAAAGAGCTACTCAGAA
TCCTTCTACGAGCCCTCAGCCGGCAAAGAGTCCTCCATCTGTAAACTCGGTGGCAGCTCTCAGAAGCATA
GCTTCCAGTTCCATGGACAGACCTGTTTCTGCAGAGGACAGAGTTGTCTCGGAACAGCCTCTTGGGGACA
TGCTGAAGGAAGAAATGAGTGATATGTCCAAAGCATTCATGGGCAGTGTGGTTTCACGGCCACGCAGGAC
CTCTTCCTCCACACGCCTCTCCTCTACACCCCATCCAAAATCGAGAAGAAGTCTTGATAATGAAATGTAT
CTGGAAGGTCTCGGGAGATTACACATGACTTCCTCCAGCCCTCTTCTTGACAGAGTTTCTGCATCACCTG
CTGCTTCCCCTAGTCCTTGTCCTGAGAGAACAGCCCAGGCGTCACCTGTTCCATCTAGGCACAGCTTCTC
TGGTCTTCCAGAGCAAAATGCCTGTTTATATCAGAGACAAACTGAAACGCAAGATAAAAGTGAGCTTTCA
AATGTGGACAAGCAATCTTTGAAAGATGAGAAATTTGAACCACCTTTCAGATGGAACAAGACAGAACAGT
TTGAAGCAGAAGGACTCCACCCTGCTGGTGACATGCCTGGAATAGATTTTGCTGTGGCTACTCAGTCTTC
AAGACTCATTTCATACGACTACCCAAGTGCTGTTCAGAGCCAAACTGGAGAACAAGACGAACAGGAGCTA
TGGGAGCTTCACATGAAAGAACGCAGGCAGAGAGAAGAACAAAGGCATAATGAACGGCAAGAAGCTTTAG
AGAGGGAAAGAAGAGAGCTGGGAAAACTAGAGCAGGAGCGGAGGATGATTGAAGAGTCACTGAAGATGGA
GATGGAAGAAGAATTAGAAAAGAGTGTTCAAGACCAGAAAGACAAATCAGCTCATTGTGAAAATACTTTA
GAAAAATACATGAAAATTATCCAGCAGAGACAGGAAGAATCAAATGCAGATAAGAGCTCCAAAAAATCGG
GCAAAGAATGCTCACTAGTGGACATGATGATGCCTAGTGACAAGGATGAAAGTTCTCCAGGATTTTCTCA
TGAAGAACCAGATGACATGTGGGAGCAAAAGCTCATTTCTGAAGAGGACTTGTAAAAGGGCGAATTCCAG
CACACTGGCGGCCGTTACTAGTGGATCCATCCGCCCCTCTCCCTCCCCCCCCCCTAACGTTACTGGCCGA
AGCCGCTTGGAATAAGGCCGGTGTGCGTTTGTCTATATGTTATTTTCCACCATATTGCCGTCTTTTGGCA
ATGTGAGGGCCCGGAAACCTGGCCCTGTCTTCTTGACGAGCATTCCTAGGGGTCTTTCCCCTCTCGCCAA
AGGAATGCAAGGTCTGTTGAATGTCGTGAAGGAAGCAGTTCCTCTGGAAGCTTCTTGAAGACAAACAACG
TCTGTAGCGACCCTTTGCAGGCAGCGGAACCCCCCACCTGGCGACAGGTGCCTCTGCGGCCAAAAGCCAC
GTGTATAAGATACACCTGCAAAGGCGGCACAACCCCAGTGCCACGTTGTGAGTTGGATAGTTGTGGAAAG
AGTCAAATGGCTCTCCTCAAGCGTATTCAACAAGGGGCTGAAGGATGCCCAGAAGGTACCCCATTGTATG
GGATCTGATCTGGGGCCTCGGTGCACATGCTTTACATGTGTTTAGTCGAGGTTAAAAAAACGTCTAGGCC
CCCCGAACCACGGGGACGTGGTTTTCCTTTGAAAAACACGATGATAATATGGCCACAACCATGGTGAGCA
AGGGCGAGGAGCTGTTCACCGGGGTGGTGCCCATCCTGGTCGAGCTGGACGGCGACGTAAACGGCCACAA
GTTCAGCGTGTCCGGCGAGGGCGAGGGCGATGCCACCTACGGCAAGCTGACCCTGAAGTTCATCTGCACC
ACCGGCAAGCTGCCCGTGCCCTGGCCCACCCTCGTGACCACCCTGACCTACGGCGTGCAGTGCTTCAGCC
GCTACCCCGACCACATGAAGCAGCACGACTTCTTCAAGTCCGCCATGCCCGAAGGCTACGTCCAGGAGCG
CACCATCTTCTTCAAGGACGACGGCAACTACAAGACCCGCGCCGAGGTGAAGTTCGAGGGCGACACCCTG
GTGAACCGCATCGAGCTGAAGGGCATCGACTTCAAGGAGGACGGCAACATCCTGGGGCACAAGCTGGAGT
ACAACTACAACAGCCACAACGTCTATATCATGGCCGACAAGCAGAAGAACGGCATCAAGGTGAACTTCAA
GATCCGCCACAACATCGAGGACGGCAGCGTGCAGCTCGCCGACCACTACCAGCAGAACACCCCCATCGGC
GACGGCCCCGTGCTGCTGCCCGACAACCACTACCTGAGCACCCAGTCCGCCCTGAGCAAAGACCCCAACG
AGAAGCGCGATCACATGGTCCTGCTGGAGTTCGTGACCGCCGCCGGGATCACTCTCGGCATGGACGAGCT
GTACAAGTAAAGCGGCCGCGACTCTAGATCATAATCAGCCATACCACATTTGTAGAGGTTTTACTTGCTT
TAAAAAACCTCCCACACCTCCCCCTGAACCTGAAACATAAAATGAATGCAATTGTTGTTGTTAACTTGTT
TATTGCAGCTTATAATGGTTACAAATAAAGCAATAGCATCACAAATTTCACAAATAAAGCATTTTTTTCA
CTGCATTCTAGTTGTGGTTTGTCCAAACTCATCAATGTATCTTAAGGCGTAAATTGTAAGCGTTAATATT
TTGTTAAAATTCGCGTTAAATTTTTGTTAAATCAGCTCATTTTTTAACCAATAGGCCGAAATCGGCAAAA
TCCCTTATAAATCAAAAGAATAGACCGAGATAGGGT
[37 nt withheld, positions 5707-5743]
AAAGAACGTGGACTCCAACGTCAAAGG
[49 nt withheld, positions 5771-5819]
T
[91 nt withheld, positions 5821-5911]
G
[124 nt withheld, positions 5913-6036]
CAGGTGGCACTTTTCGGGGAAATGTGCGCGGAACCCCTATTTGTTTATTTTTCTAAATACATTCAAATAT
GTATCCGCTCATGAGACAATAACCCTGATAAATGCTTCAATAATATTGAAAAAGGAAGAGTCCTGAGGCG
GAAAGAACCAGCTGTGGAATGTGTGTCAGTTAGGGTGTGGAAAGTCCCCAGGCTCCCCAGCAGGCAGAAG
TATGCAAAGCATGCATCTCAATTAGTCAGCAACCAGGTGTGGAAAGTCCCCAGGCTCCCCAGCAGGCAGA
AGTATGCAAAGCATGCATCTCAATTAGTCAGCAACCATAGTCCCGCCCCTAACTCCGCCCATCCCGCCCC
TAACTCCGCCCAGTTCCGCCCATTCTCCGCCCCATGGCTGACTAATTTTTTTTATTTATGCAGAGGCCGA
GGCCGCCTCGGCCTCTGAGCTATTCCAGAAGTAGTGAGGAGGCTTTTTTGGAGGCCTAGGCTTTTGCAAA
GATCGATCAAGAGACAGGATGAGGATCGTTTCGCATGATTGAACAAGATGGATTGCACGCAGGTTCTCCG
GCCGCTTGGGTGGAGAGGCTATTCGGCTATGACTGGGCACAACAGACAATCGGCTGCTCTGATGCCGCCG
TGTTCCGGCTGTCAGCGCAGGGGCGCCCGGTTCTTTTTGTCAAGACCGACCTGTCCGGTGCCCTGAATGA
ACTGCAAGACGAGGCAGCGCGGCTATCGTGGCTGGCCACGACGGGCGTTCCTTGCGCAGCTGTGCTCGAC
GTTGTCACTGAAGCGGGAAGGGACTGGCTGCTATTGGGCGAAGTGCCGGGGCAGGATCTCCTGTCATCTC
ACCTTGCTCCTGCCGAGAAAGTATCCATCATGGCTGATGCAATGCGGCGGCTGCATACGCTTGATCCGGC
TACCTGCCCATTCGACCACCAAGCGAAACATCGCATCGAGCGAGCACGTACTCGGATGGAAGCCGGTCTT
GTCGATCAGGATGATCTGGACGAAGAGCATCAGGGGCTCGCGCCAGCCGAACTGTTCGCCAGGCTCAAGG
CGAGCATGCCCGACGGCGAGGATCTCGTCGTGACCCATGGCGATGCCTGCTTGCCGAATATCATGGTGGA
AAATGGCCGCTTTTCTGGATTCATCGACTGTGGCCGGCTGGGTGTGGCGGACCGCTATCAGGACATAGCG
TTGGCTACCCGTGATATTGCTGAAGAGCTTGGCGGCGAATGGGCTGACCGCTTCCTCGTGCTTTACGGTA
TCGCCGCTCCCGATTCGCAGCGCATCGCCTTCTATCGCCTTCTTGACGAGTTCTTCTGAGCGGGACTCTG
GGGTTCGAAATGACCGACCAAGCGACGCCCAACCTGCCATCACGAGATTTCGATTCCACCGCCGCCTTCT
ATGAAAGGTTGGGCTTCGGAATCGTTTTCCGGGACGCCGGCTGGATGATCCTCCAGCGCGGGGATCTCAT
GCTGGAGTTCTTCGCCCACCCTAGGGGGAGGCTAACTGAAACACGGAAGGAGACAATACCGGAAGGAACC
CGCGCTATGACGGCAATAAAAAGACAGAATAAAACGCACGGTGTTGGGTCGTTTGTTCATAAACGCGGGG
TTCGGTCCCAGGGCTGGCACTCTGTCGATACCCCACCGAGACCCCATTGGGGCCAATACGCCCGCGTTTC
TTCCTTTTCCCCACCCCACCCCCCAAGTTCGGGTGAAGGCCCAGGGCTCGCAGCCAACGTCGGGGCGGCA
GGCCCTGCCATAGCCTCAGGTTACTCATATATACTTTAGATTGATTTAAAACTTCATTTTTAATTTAAAA
GGATCTAGGTGAAGATCCTTTTTGATAATCTCATGACCAAAATCCCTTAACGTGAGTTTTCGTTCCACTG
AGCGTCAGACCCCGTAGAAAAGATCAAAGGATCTTCTTGAGATCCTTTTTTTCTGCGCGTAATCTGCTGC
TTGCAAACAAAAAAACCACCGCTACCAGCGGTGGTTTGTTTGCCGGATCAAGAGCTACCAACTCTTTTTC
CGAAGGTAACTGGCTTCAGCAGAGCGCAGATACCAAATACTGTCCTTCTAGTGTAGCCGTAGTTAGGCCA
CCACTTCAAGAACTCTGTAGCACCGCCTACATACCTCGCTCTGCTAATCCTGTTACCAGTGGCTGCTGCC
AGTGGCGATAAGTCGTGTCTTACCGGGTTGGACTCAAGACGATAGTTACCGGATAAGGCGCAGCGGTCGG
GCTGAACGGGGGGTTCGTGCACACAGCCCAGCTTGGAGCGAACGACCTACACCGAACTGAGATACCTACA
GCGTGAGCTATGAGAAAGCGCCACGCTTCCCGAAGGGAGAAAGGCGGACAGGTATCCGGTAAGCGGCAGG
GTCGGAACAGGAGAGCGCACGAGGGAGCTTCCAGGGGGAAACGCCTGGTATCTTTATAGTCCTGTCGGGT
TTCGCCACCTCTGACTTGAGCGTCGATTTTTGTGATGCTCGTCAGGGGGGCGGAGCCTATGGAAAAACGC
CAGCAACGCGGCCTTTTTACGGTTCCTGGCCTTTTGCTGGCCTTTTGCTCACATGTTCTTTCCTGCGTTA
TCCCCTGATTCTGTGGATAACCGTATTACCGCCATGCAT
Features (pLannotate 1.2.2; 17 found; start..end, strand, type, name):
     61..364     +  enhancer       CMV enhancer: human cytomegalovirus immediate early enhancer
    365..568     +  promoter       CMV promoter: human cytomegalovirus (CMV) immediate early promoter
    591..633     +  misc_feature   MCS (fragment): multiple cloning site
    892..3942    +  CDS            Ofd1: OFD1_MOUSE - Experimental evidence at protein level: Swiss-Prot protein existence level 1. Component of the centrioles controlling mother and daughter centrioles length. Recruits to the centriole IFT88 and centriole distal appendage-specific proteins including CEP164. Involved in the biogenesis of the cilium, a centriole-associated function. The cilium is a cell surface projection found in many vertebrate cells required to transduce signals important for development and tissue homeostasis. Plays an important role in development by regulating Wnt signaling and the specification of the left-righ
   3943..3972    +  CDS            Myc: Myc (human c-Myc proto-oncogene) epitope tag
   4135..4597    +  misc_feature   IRES: internal ribosome entry site (IRES) of the encephalomyocarditis virus (EMCV)
   4611..5330    +  CDS            EGFP: the original enhanced GFP (Yang et al., 1996) mammalian codon-optimized
   5347..5430    +  CDS            large T antigen (fragment): large T antigen from SV40 (simian virus 40)
   5453..5574    +  polyA_signal   SV40 poly(A) signal: SV40 polyadenylation signal
   5608..6036    -  rep_origin     f1 ori (sequence partly withheld): f1 bacteriophage origin of replication; arrow indicates direction of (+) strand synthesis
   6063..6167    +  promoter       AmpR promoter: bla
   6169..6526    +  promoter       SV40 promoter: SV40 enhancer and early promoter
   6561..7355    +  CDS            NeoR/KanR: aminoglycoside phosphotransferase from Tn5; aph(3')-II (or nptII); confers resistance to neomycin, kanamycin, and G418 (Geneticin®)
   7376..7528    +  CDS            ble (fragment): BLE_KLEPN - Experimental evidence at protein level: Swiss-Prot protein existence level 1. Binding protein with a strong affinity to the bleomycin family of antibiotics. Binds to CL990; an antimitotic-antibiotic compound. From Klebsiella pneumoniae.
   7587..7634    +  polyA_signal   HSV TK poly(A) signal: herpes simplex virus thymidine kinase polyadenylation signal (Cole and Stacy, 1985)
   7725..7741    -  polyA_signal   bGH poly(A) signal (fragment): bovine growth hormone polyadenylation signal
   7963..8551    +  rep_origin     ori: high-copy-number ColE1/pMB1/pBR322/pUC origin of replication
