[The description below was written by a language model from this plasmid's Addgene catalogue record and pLannotate feature annotations shown in this document.]
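Description:
pIRES2-eGFP-Ofd1-Myc-S437R is a mammalian expression plasmid built on the Clontech pIRES2-eGFP backbone and carrying a mutant form of mouse Ofd1, the gene underlying oral-facial-digital type I syndrome. The full construct is about 8.7 kb. It is propagated in E. coli from a high-copy ColE1/pUC-type origin and also carries an f1 origin. A single Tn5 NeoR/KanR cassette provides both forms of selection. It is preceded by a bacterial bla promoter for kanamycin resistance in bacteria and by the SV40 enhancer/early promoter for G418 selection in mammalian cells, and it ends with the HSV TK polyadenylation signal. The short large T antigen, ble and bGH poly(A) fragments in the feature table look like backbone remnants or partial matches rather than functional parts.

The payload is a bicistronic transcription unit driven by the CMV immediate early enhancer and promoter. The first cistron is the roughly 3.1 kb Ofd1 coding sequence, fused at its C terminus to a Myc epitope tag and carrying a serine-to-arginine substitution at residue 437. The depositor notes that this mutation was reported in the study that identified the gene for oral-facial-digital type I syndrome. An EMCV IRES follows and directs independent translation of EGFP from the same mRNA, which terminates at the SV40 poly(A) signal. Although the catalogue lists eGFP as a tag, the IRES arrangement means it is made as a separate protein that marks transfected cells rather than being fused to Ofd1.

Ofd1 is annotated as a centriole component that controls centriole length and contributes to cilium formation. The associated publication concerns its role in regulating centriole length and distal structure, so the plasmid fits experiments testing how this disease-associated substitution affects Ofd1 function in mammalian cells, with Myc for detecting the protein.
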