Addgene plasmid #24582: pIRES2-eGFP-Ofd1-Myc-S437R
Depositing lab: Jeremy Reiter. Depositing organization: University of California, San Francisco (UCSF). Publication: Ofd1, a human disease gene, regulates the length and distal structure of centrioles. Singla V, Romaguera-Ros M, Garcia-Verdugo JM, Reiter JF. Dev Cell. 2010 Mar 16. 18(3):410-24. 10.1016/j.devcel.2009.12.022 PubMed 20230748.
Backbone
  Vector backbone: pIRES2-eGFP
  Backbone manufacturer: Clontech
  Backbone size w/o insert (bp): 5578
  Vector type: Mammalian Expression
  Selectable markers: Neomycin (select with G418)
Growth in bacteria
  Bacterial resistance: Kanamycin, 50 μg/mL
  Growth temperature: 37°C
  Growth strain: DH5alpha
  Copy number: High Copy
Gene/Insert
  Gene/Insert name: Ofd1
  Species: M. musculus (mouse)
  Insert size (bp): 3087
  Mutation: Serine 437 changed to Arginine (codon AGT to CGT)
  GenBank ID: NM_177429
  Entrez Gene: Ofd1 (a.k.a. ORF2, Cxorf5, DXGgc7e)
  Tag / fusion protein: Myc (C terminal on insert); eGFP (C terminal on backbone)
  Cloning method: Restriction Enzyme; 5′ cloning site EcoRI (destroyed during cloning); 3′ cloning site BamHI (not destroyed)
  Sequencing primers: 5′ ccctaggtccccagagaca
Terms and licenses: Academic/Nonprofit Terms; Industry Terms: Not Available to Industry
Depositor comments: Mutation reported in: Identification of the gene for oral-facial-digital type I syndrome. Ferrante MI, Giorgio G, Feather SA, Bulfone A, Wright V, Ghiani M, Selicorni A, Gammaro L, Scolari F, Woolf AS, Sylvie O, Bernard L, Malcolm S, Winter R, Ballabio A, Franco B. Am J Hum Genet. 2001 Mar;68(3):569-76. Epub 2001 Feb 13.PMID: 11179005
How to cite: pIRES2-eGFP-Ofd1-Myc-S437R was a gift from Jeremy Reiter (Addgene plasmid # 24582 ; http://n2t.net/addgene:24582 ; RRID:Addgene_24582)
