>Addgene plasmid #24582 | pIRES2-eGFP-Ofd1-Myc-S437R | addgene partial sequence | sequence record 30522 | 24582 with mOfd1-Fwd 5'-GAATTGACCCAGAAGCTCCA
GAACTGCTAAAGTACCAACTGGAGCTAAAGGATGACTACATCACTAGGACAAATAAACTCCTGGAAGAGG
AAAGGAAGAATAAAGAAAAAACTATTCATTTGCAAGAGGAGCTCACAGTTATTAATTCAAAAAAGGAAGA
ACTCAGTAAATCTGTTAAGCATATGAAAGAAGTTGAGCTGGAACTGGAGTCTGTGAAAGCTCAGTTTTTA
GCAATATCAAAACAAAACCACTTGCTGAATGAAAAGGTGAGAGAGATGCGTGATTACTCACAACTGAAAG
AAGAGAAAGTGGAGCTTCAGGCACAAAATAAACTACTTAAACTGCAACTGGAAGAGACTAGGAATGAAAA
CTTACGACTCCTAGACCGCATAACTCAGCCACCTCCTGAGCTTGTGATTTTTCAGAAGGAATTACAGAAA
ACAGAAAAGGCTATGGAACTGGAGCACAAGGACTTTGAAACTA
