>Addgene plasmid #24582 | pIRES2-eGFP-Ofd1-Myc-S437R | addgene partial sequence | sequence record 30523 | 24582 with IRES-R
ACAACGCACACCGGGCCTTATTCCAAGCGGCTTCGGGCCAGTAACGTTAGGGGGGGGGGAGGGAGAGGGG
CGGATCCACTAGTAACGGCCGCCAGTGTGCTGGAATTCGCCCTTTTACAAGTCCTCTTCAGAAATGAGCT
TTTGCTCCCACATGTCATCTGGTTCTTCATGAGAAAATCCTGGAGAACTTTCATCCTTGTCACTAGGCAT
CATCATGTCCACTAGTGAGCATTCTTTGCCCGATTTTTTGGAGCTCTTATCTGCATTTGATTCTTCCTGT
CTCTGCTGGATAATTTTCATGTATTTTTCTAAAGTATTTTCACAATGAGCTGATTTGTCTTTCTGGTCTT
GAACACTCTTTTCTAATTCTTCTTCCATCTCCATCTTCAGTGACTCTTCAATCATCCTCCGCTCCTGCTC
TAGTTTTCCCAGCTCTCTTCTTTCCCTCTCTAAAGCTTCTTGCCGTTCATTATGCCTTTGTTCTTCTCTC
TGCCTGCGTTCTTTCATGTGAAGCTCCCATAGCTCCTGTTCGTCTTGTTCTCCAGTTTGGCTCTGAACAG
CACTTGGGTAGTCGTATGAAATGAGTCTTGAAGACTGAGTAGCCACAGCAAAATCTATTCCAGGCATGTC
ACCAGCAGGGTGGAGTCCTTCTGCTTCAAACTGTTCTGTCTTGTTCCATCTGAAAGGTGGTTCAAATTTC
TCATCTTTCAAA
